>Addgene plasmid #168516 | p-preSufI(IAC) | addgene full sequence | sequence record 372358 | Addgene NGS Result
GGGAATTGTGAGCGGATAACAATTCCCCTCTAGAAATAATTTTGTTTAACTTTAAGAAGGAGATATACAT
ATGTCACTCAGTCGGCGTCAGTTCATTCAGGCATCGGGGATTGCACTTATTGCAGGCGCTGTTCCCCTGA
AGGCCAGCGCAGCCGGGCAACAGCAACCGCTACCCGTTCCGCCGCTACTTGAATCTCGCCGTGGGCAACC
GCTGTTTATGACTGTACAACGTGCGCACTGGTCATTTACGCCAGGGACACGCGCGTCGGTCTGGGGAATC
AATGGTCGTTACCTGGGGCCGACTATCCGCGTCTGGAAGGGCGACGATGTTAAGCTTATTTACAGCAACC
GCCTGACAGAAAATGTCTCAATGACGGTGGCCGGGCTACAGGTACCAGGCCCGCTGATGGGCGGTCCGGC
ACGGATGATGTCGCCAAACGCTGACTGGGCACCCGTACTGCCCATTCGCCAGAACGCAGCTACTCTGTGG
TATCACGCCAATACTCCCAACCGCACGGCTCAGCAGGTCTATAACGGCCTTGCCGGAATGTGGCTGGTGG
AAGATGAAGTCAGCAAGTCGCTGCCTATCCCCAACCATTATGGTGTGGATGATTTTCCGGTCATTATCCA
GGATAAACGGCTGGATAACTTTGGTACGCCAGAATACAACGAACCGGGAAGCGGCGGCTTTGTTGGTGAT
ACGCTGCTGGTTAACGGTGTACAAAGCCCGTACGTTGAAGTCTCGCGTGGCTGGGTGCGCTTGCGACTGC
TGAACGCGTCGAACTCTCGTCGCTATCAACTACAGATGAGCGATGGTCGCCCGTTACATGTGATTTCTGG
CGATCAGGGATTCCTGCCTGCTCCTGTATCGGTGAAGCAACTTTCGCTGGCACCGGGCGAGCGCCGCGAG
ATTCTGGTGGATATGAGCAACGGCGATGAAGTGTCGATCACCGCGGGCGAAGCGGCGAGCATTGTTGATC
GTATTCGTGGCTTCTTTGAGCCATCCAGTATTCTGGTTTCTACCCTGGTGCTAACGCTGCGCCCAACCGG
CCTTCTGCCGCTGGTCACAGACAGTCTTCCGATGCGCTTGCTGCCAACTGAAATCATGGCTGGTTCGCCA
ATTCGCAGTCGCGATATCAGTCTGGGTGATGACCCGGGTATTAATGGACAGCTGTGGGACGTCAACCGTA
TTGATGTCACCGCGCAGCAAGGAACGTGGGAACGCTGGACGGTACGCGCGGACGAGCCGCAAGCGTTCCA
TATTGAAGGCGTAATGTTCCAGATCCGTAACGTGAATGGCGCGATGCCGTTCCCGGAAGACAGAGGCTGG
AAAGATACCGTTTGGGTTGACGGACAAGTGGAGCTGCTTGTTTATTTCGGTCAGCCTTCCTGGGCGCACT
TCCCGTTCTACTTCAACAGTCAGACGCTGGAAATGGCGGACCGTGGCTCGATTGGGCAACTGTTGGTCAA
TCCGGTACCGCTCGAGATCAAACGGGCTAGCCAGCCAGAACTCGCCCCGGAAGACCCCGAGGATGTCGAG
CACCACCACCACCACCACTGCTGAGATCCGGCTGCTAACAAAGCCCGAAAGGAAGCTGAGTTGGCTGCTG
CCACCGCTGAGCAATAACTAGCATAACCCCTTGGGGCCTCTAAACGGGTCTTGAGGGGTTTTTTGCTGAA
AGGAGGAACTATATCCGGATTGGCGAATGGG
[124 nt withheld, positions 1712-1835]
C
[91 nt withheld, positions 1837-1927]
A
[49 nt withheld, positions 1929-1977]
CCTTTGACGTTGGAGTCCACGTTCTTT
[37 nt withheld, positions 2005-2041]
ACCCTATCTCGGTCTATTCTTTTGATTTATAAGGGATTTTGCCGATTTCGGCCTATTGGTTAAAAAATGA
GCTGATTTAACAAAAATTTAACGCGAATTTTAACAAAATATTAACGCTTACAATTTAGGTGGCACTTTTC
GGGGAAATGTGCGCGGAACCCCTATTTGTTTATTTTTCTAAATACATTCAAATATGTATCCGCTCATGAG
ACAATAACCCTGATAAATGCTTCAATAATATTGAAAAAGGAAGAGTATGAGTATTCAACATTTCCGTGTC
GCCCTTATTCCCTTTTTTGCGGCATTTTGCCTTCCTGTTTTTGCTCACCCAGAAACGCTGGTGAAAGTAA
AAGATGCTGAAGATCAGTTGGGTGCACGAGTGGGTTACATCGAACTGGATCTCAACAGCGGTAAGATCCT
TGAGAGTTTTCGCCCCGAAGAACGTTTTCCAATGATGAGCACTTTTAAAGTTCTGCTATGTGGCGCGGTA
TTATCCCGTATTGACGCCGGGCAAGAGCAACTCGGTCGCCGCATACACTATTCTCAGAATGACTTGGTTG
AGTACTCACCAGTCACAGAAAAGCATCTTACGGATGGCATGACAGTAAGAGAATTATGCAGTGCTGCCAT
AACCATGAGTGATAACACTGCGGCCAACTTACTTCTGACAACGATCGGAGGACCGAAGGAGCTAACCGCT
TTTTTGCACAACATGGGGGATCATGTAACTCGCCTTGATCGTTGGGAACCGGAGCTGAATGAAGCCATAC
CAAACGACGAGCGTGACACCACGATGCCTGCAGCAATGGCAACAACGTTGCGCAAACTATTAACTGGCGA
ACTACTTACTCTAGCTTCCCGGCAACAATTAATAGACTGGATGGAGGCGGATAAAGTTGCAGGACCACTT
CTGCGCTCGGCCCTTCCGGCTGGCTGGTTTATTGCTGATAAATCTGGAGCCGGTGAGCGTGGGTCTCGCG
GTATCATTGCAGCACTGGGGCCAGATGGTAAGCCCTCCCGTATCGTAGTTATCTACACGACGGGGAGTCA
GGCAACTATGGATGAACGAAATAGACAGATCGCTGAGATAGGTGCCTCACTGATTAAGCATTGGTAACTG
TCAGACCAAGTTTACTCATATATACTTTAGATTGATTTAAAACTTCATTTTTAATTTAAAAGGATCTAGG
TGAAGATCCTTTTTGATAATCTCATGACCAAAATCCCTTAACGTGAGTTTTCGTTCCACTGAGCGTCAGA
CCCCGTAGAAAAGATCAAAGGATCTTCTTGAGATCCTTTTTTTCTGCGCGTAATCTGCTGCTTGCAAACA
AAAAAACCACCGCTACCAGCGGTGGTTTGTTTGCCGGATCAAGAGCTACCAACTCTTTTTCCGAAGGTAA
CTGGCTTCAGCAGAGCGCAGATACCAAATACTGTCCTTCTAGTGTAGCCGTAGTTAGGCCACCACTTCAA
GAACTCTGTAGCACCGCCTACATACCTCGCTCTGCTAATCCTGTTACCAGTGGCTGCTGCCAGTGGCGAT
AAGTCGTGTCTTACCGGGTTGGACTCAAGACGATAGTTACCGGATAAGGCGCAGCGGTCGGGCTGAACGG
GGGGTTCGTGCACACAGCCCAGCTTGGAGCGAACGACCTACACCGAACTGAGATACCTACAGCGTGAGCT
ATGAGAAAGCGCCACGCTTCCCGAAGGGAGAAAGGCGGACAGGTATCCGGTAAGCGGCAGGGTCGGAACA
GGAGAGCGCACGAGGGAGCTTCCAGGGGGAAACGCCTGGTATCTTTATAGTCCTGTCGGGTTTCGCCACC
TCTGACTTGAGCGTCGATTTTTGTGATGCTCGTCAGGGGGGCGGAGCCTATGGAAAAACGCCAGCAACGC
GGCCTTTTTACGGTTCCTGGCCTTTTGCTGGCCTTTTGCTCACATGTTCTTTCCTGCGTTATCCCCTGAT
TCTGTGGATAACCGTATTACCGCCTTTGAGTGAGCTGATACCGCTCGCCGCAGCCGAACGACCGAGCGCA
GCGAGTCAGTGAGCGAGGAAGCGGAAGAGCGCCTGATGCGGTATTTTCTCCTTACGCATCTGTGCGGTAT
TTCACACCGCAATGGTGCACTCTCAGTACAATCTGCTCTGATGCCGCATAGTTAAGCCAGTATACACTCC
GCTATCGCTACGTGACTGGGTCATGGCTGCGCCCCGACACCCGCCAACACCCGCTGACGCGCCCTGACGG
GCTTGTCTGCTCCCGGCATCCGCTTACAGACAAGCTGTGACCGTCTCCGGGAGCTGCATGTGTCAGAGGT
TTTCACCGTCATCACCGAAACGCGCGAGGCAGCTGCGGTAAAGCTCATCAGCGTGGTCGTGAAGCGATTC
ACAGATGTCTGCCTGTTCATCCGCGTCCAGCTCGTTGAGTTTCTCCAGAAGCGTTAATGTCTGGCTTCTG
ATAAAGCGGGCCATGTTAAGGGCGGTTTTTTCCTGTTTGGTCACTGATGCCTCCGTGTAAGGGGGATTTC
TGTTCATGGGGGTAATGATACCGATGAAACGAGAGAGGATGCTCACGATACGGGTTACTGATGATGAACA
TGCCCGGTTACTGGAACGTTGTGAGGGTAAACAACTGGCGGTATGGATGCGGCGGGACCAGAGAAAAATC
ACTCAGGGTCAATGCCAGCGCTTCGTTAATACAGATGTAGGTGTTCCACAGGGTAGCCAGCAGCATCCTG
CGATGCAGATCCGGAACATAATGGTGCAGGGCGCTGACTTCCGCGTTTCCAGACTTTACGAAACACGGAA
ACCGAAGACCATTCATGTTGTTGCTCAGGTCGCAGACGTTTTGCAGCAGCAGTCGCTTCACGTTCGCTCG
CGTATCGGTGATTCATTCTGCTAACCAGTAAGGCAACCCCGCCAGCCTAGCCGGGTCCTCAACGACAGGA
GCACGATCATGCGCACCCGTGGGGCCGCCATGCCGGCGATAATGGCCTGCTTCTCGCCGAAACGTTTGGT
GGCGGGACCAGTGACGAAGGCTTGAGCGAGGGCGTGCAAGATTCCGAATACCGCAAGCGACAGGCCGATC
ATCGTCGCGCTCCAGCGAAAGCGGTCCTCGCCGAAAATGACCCAGAGCGCTGCCGGCACCTGTCCTACGA
GTTGCATGATAAAGAAGACAGTCATAAGTGCGGCGACGATAGTCATGCCCCGCGCCCACCGGAAGGAGCT
GACTGGGTTGAAGGCTCTCAAGGGCATCGGTCGAGATCCCGGTGCCTAATGAGTGAGCTAACTTACATTA
ATTGCGTTGCGCTCACTGCCCGCTTTCCAGTCGGGAAACCTGTCGTGCCAGCTGCATTAATGAATCGGCC
AACGCGCGGGGAGAGGCGGTTTGCGTATTGGGCGCCAGGGTGGTTTTTCTTTTCACCAGTGAGACGGGCA
ACAGCTGATTGCCCTTCACCGCCTGGCCCTGAGAGAGTTGCAGCAAGCGGTCCACGCTGGTTTGCCCCAG
CAGGCGAAAATCCTGTTTGATGGTGGTTAACGGCGGGATATAACATGAGCTGTCTTCGGTATCGTCGTAT
CCCACTACCGAGATATCCGCACCAACGCGCAGCCCGGACTCGGTAATGGCGCGCATTGCGCCCAGCGCCA
TCTGATCGTTGGCAACCAGCATCGCAGTGGGAACGATGCCCTCATTCAGCATTTGCATGGTTTGTTGAAA
ACCGGACATGGCACTCCAGTCGCCTTCCCGTTCCGCTATCGGCTGAATTTGATTGCGAGTGAGATATTTA
TGCCAGCCAGCCAGACGCAGACGCGCCGAGACAGAACTTAATGGGCCCGCTAACAGCGCGATTTGCTGGT
GACCCAATGCGACCAGATGCTCCACGCCCAGTCGCGTACCGTCTTCATGGGAGAAAATAATACTGTTGAT
GGGTGTCTGGTCAGAGACATCAAGAAATAACGCCGGAACATTAGTGCAGGCAGCTTCCACAGCAATGGCA
TCCTGGTCATCCAGCGGATAGTTAATGATCAGCCCACTGACGCGTTGCGCGAGAAGATTGTGCACCGCCG
CTTTACAGGCTTCGACGCCGCTTCGTTCTACCATCGACACCACCACGCTGGCACCCAGTTGATCGGCGCG
AGATTTAATCGCCGCGACAATTTGCGACGGCGCGTGCAGGGCCAGACTGGAGGTGGCAACGCCAATCAGC
AACGACTGTTTGCCCGCCAGTTGTTGTGCCACGCGGTTGGGAATGTAATTCAGCTCCGCCATCGCCGCTT
CCACTTTTTCCCGCGTTTTCGCAGAAACGTGGCTGGCCTGGTTCACCACGCGGGAAACGGTCTGATAAGA
GACACCGGCATACTCTGCGACATCGTATAACGTTACTGGTTTCACATTCACCACCCTGAATTGACTCTCT
TCCGGGCGCTATCATGCCATACCGCGAAAGGTTTTGCGCCATTCGATGGTGTCCGGGATCTCGACGCTCT
CCCTTATGCGACTCCTGCATTAGGAAGCAGCCCAGTAGTAGGTTGAGGCCGTTGAGCACCGCCGCCGCAA
GGAATGGTGCATGCAAGGAGATGGCGCCCAACAGTCCCCCGGCCACGGGGCCTGCCACCATACCCACGCC
GAAACAAGCGCTCATGAGCCCGAAGTGGCGAGCCCGATCTTCCCCATCGGTGATGTCGGCGATATAGGCG
CCAGCAACCGCACCTGTGGCGCCGGTGATGCCGGCCACGATGCGTCCGGCGTAGAGGATCGAGATCTCGA
TCCCGCGAAATTAATACGACTCACTATAG
Features (pLannotate 1.2.2; 20 found; start..end, strand, type, name):
      2..26      +  protein_bind   lac operator: The lac repressor binds to the lac operator to inhibit transcription in E. coli. This inhibition can be relieved by adding lactose or isopropyl-β-D-thiogalactopyranoside (IPTG). lac repressor encoded by lacI
     41..63      +  RBS            RBS: efficient ribosome binding site from bacteriophage T7 gene 10 (Olins and Rangwala, 1989)
     71..1480    +  CDS            ftsP: FTSP_ECOLI - Also known as sufI. Experimental evidence at protein level: Swiss-Prot protein existence level 1. Cell division protein that is required for growth during stress conditions. May be involved in protecting or stabilizing the divisomal assembly under conditions of stress. From Escherichia coli (strain K12).
   1502..1534    +  CDS            HSV tag: HSV (herpes simplex virus) epitope tag
   1541..1558    +  CDS            9xHis (fragment): 9xHis affinity tag
   1571..1620    +  CDS            SET1 (fragment): solubility-enhancement tag derived from T7 phage gene 10B
   1628..1675    +  terminator     T7 terminator: transcription terminator for bacteriophage T7 RNA polymerase
   1712..2140    +  rep_origin     f1 ori (sequence partly withheld): f1 bacteriophage origin of replication; arrow indicates direction of (+) strand synthesis
   2193..2297    +  promoter       AmpR promoter: bla
   2298..3158    +  CDS            AmpR: β-lactamase; bla; confers resistance to ampicillin, carbenicillin, and related antibiotics
   3329..3917    +  rep_origin     ori: high-copy-number ColE1/pMB1/pBR322/pUC origin of replication
   4103..4242    -  misc_feature   bom: basis of mobility region from pBR322
   4344..4535    -  CDS            rop: Rop protein, which maintains plasmids at low copy number; rop
   4552..4932    +  CDS            YPB1_ECOLX: Protein predicted: Swiss-Prot protein existence level 4. From Escherichia coli.
   5004..5295    -  CDS            TcR (fragment): tetracycline efflux protein; tet; confers resistance to tetracycline
   5310..5331    -  protein_bind   CAP binding site: CAP binding activates transcription in the presence of cAMP. E. coli catabolite activator protein
   5344..6426    -  CDS            lacI: lac repressor; lacI; The lac repressor binds to the lac operator to inhibit transcription in E. coli. This inhibition can be relieved by adding lactose or isopropyl-β-D-thiogalactopyranoside (IPTG).
   6427..6504    -  promoter       lacI promoter: lacI
   6512..6791    -  CDS            TcR (fragment): tetracycline efflux protein; tet; confers resistance to tetracycline
   6813..1       +  promoter       T7 promoter (across the origin): promoter for bacteriophage T7 RNA polymerase
