[The description below was written by a language model from this plasmid's Addgene catalogue record and pLannotate feature annotations shown in this document.]
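Description:
p-preSufI(IAC) is a bacterial expression plasmid built on the Novagen pET25b backbone for producing a modified precursor form of Escherichia coli SufI (also annotated as FtsP). The catalogue lists a total size of about 6.8 kb, consistent with the sequenced record. It carries the pBR322-type ColE1 origin together with the bom and rop regions, an f1 phage origin, and the β-lactamase gene for ampicillin selection. The repository lists it as high copy, although the rop gene is normally associated with reduced copy number. Short tetracycline-resistance fragments and a predicted E. coli ORF in the feature table are backbone remnants rather than functional markers.

The pre-SufI coding sequence was cloned between NdeI and XhoI, downstream of a T7 promoter with an adjacent lac operator and the T7 gene 10 ribosome binding site, and is followed by the T7 terminator. A lacI gene on the plasmid supplies repressor, so expression depends on a host providing T7 RNA polymerase and is inducible with IPTG. The insert carries the substitutions C17I and C295A, plus six silent codon changes noted by the depositor. At the C terminus the protein is extended by an HSV epitope tag and a six-histidine stretch ending in a cysteine (6xHisC). The "9xHis fragment" annotation corresponds to this His tag, and the short "SET1 fragment" hit just before the terminator is probably an annotation artefact. The His tag allows affinity purification. Because the two mutations replace cysteines, the added terminal cysteine may be intended for site-specific modification, but the record does not state this. The associated publication concerns Tat-dependent protein translocation and the TorD signal peptide chaperone, indicating use of this protein as a Tat pathway substrate.
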