Addgene plasmid #168516: p-preSufI(IAC)
Purpose: Modified form of pre-SufI in pET25b. With C-terminal HHHHHHC (6xHisC) extension and mutations C17I and C295A.
Depositing lab: Siegfried Musser. Depositing organization: Texas A&M Health Science Center. Publication: Influence of the TorD signal peptide chaperone on Tat-dependent protein translocation. Bageshwar UK, DattaGupta A, Musser SM. PLoS One. 2021 Sep 9;16(9):e0256715. doi: 10.1371/journal.pone.0256715. eCollection 2021. PubMed 34499687.
Backbone
  Vector backbone: pET25b
  Backbone manufacturer: Novagen (EMD Millipore)
  Backbone size w/o insert (bp): 5547
  Total vector size (bp): 6834
  Vector type: Bacterial Expression
Growth in bacteria
  Bacterial resistance: Ampicillin, 100 μg/mL
  Growth temperature: 37°C
  Growth strain: DH5alpha
  Copy number: High Copy
Gene/Insert
  Gene/Insert name: pre-SufI(IAC)
  Species: Escherichia coli
  Insert size (bp): 1412
  Mutation: C17I and C295A
  GenBank ID: CAD5996880.1
  Promoter: T7
  Tag / fusion protein: HSV tag (C terminal on insert); 6xHisC tag (C terminal on insert)
  Cloning method: Restriction Enzyme; 5′ cloning site NdeI (not destroyed); 3′ cloning site XhoI (not destroyed)
  Sequencing primers: 5′ T7 Fwd; 3′ T7 Terminator
Terms and licenses: Academic/Nonprofit Terms; Industry Terms: Not Available to Industry
Depositor comments: Plasmid was originally reported as pSufI-IAC in Bageshwar et al. 2009 Mol. Microbiol., 74:209-226. This plasmid has 6 silent mutations: L39L (CTG to CTA); P131P (CCT to CCC); L273L (TTG to CTG); G288G (GGT to GGC); A295A (GCA to GCG); and S313S (AGC to AGT).
How to cite: p-preSufI(IAC) was a gift from Siegfried Musser (Addgene plasmid # 168516 ; http://n2t.net/addgene:168516 ; RRID:Addgene_168516)
